>Addgene plasmid #118057 | pRedF | addgene full sequence | sequence record 240983 | Addgene NGS Result
ACCCTGCGCGAGCTGGTCCACAGCCTGGGTATCAGCAAGCCGACCATCGTTTTCTCGAGCAAGAAGGGCC
TCGACAAGGTTATCACCGTGCAAAAAACCGTCACCACCATCAAGACCATCGTTATCCTGGATTCCAAGGT
TGACTACCGCGGTTACCAGTGCCTCGACACCTTCATCAAGCGTAACACCCCACCCGGCTTCCAAGCCTCC
TCCTTCAAAACCGTGGAGGTTGATCGCAAGGAGCAGGTGGCCCTGATCATGAACTCCTCCGGCTCCACCG
GTCTGCCAAAGGGCGTGCAGCTGACCCACGAGAACACCGTCACCCGCTTCTCGCATGCCCGTGATCCCAT
CTACGGCAACCAGGTGTCCCCAGGCACCGCCGTCCTGACCGTCGTGCCCCTCCACCACGGCTTCGGCATG
TTCACCACTCTCGGCTACTTGATCTGCGGCTTCCGTGTGGTGATGCTGACTAAGTTCGACGAGGAGACTT
TCCTCAAGACCCTGCAAGACTACAAGTGCACTTACGTGATCCTGGTGCCGACCCTGTTCGCCATCCTGAA
CAAGAGCGAGCTGTTGAACAAATACGACCTGTCGAACCTGGTGGAGATCGCTTCCGGCGGCGCCCCACTG
TCGAAGGAAGTTGGCGAGGCCGTTGCTCGCCGCTTCAACCTGCCCGGCGTCCGTCAGGGTTACGGCCTGA
CCGAGACTACCTCGGCTATCATCATCACCCCCGAGGGCGACGATAAGCCCGGCGCTTCCGGCAAGGTTGT
TCCACTCTTCAAAGCCAAGGTGATCGACCTGGACACCAAGAAGTCCCTGGGTCCCAACCGTCGCGGAGAA
GTGTGCGTCAAGGGCCCCATGCTGATGAAGGGCTACGTCAACAACCCAGAGGCCACCAAGGAGTTGATCG
ACGAGGAGGGCTGGCTGCACACTGGTGACATCGGTTACTACGACGAAGAGAAGCACTTCTTCATCGTTGA
CCGCCTGAAGTCCTTGATCAAGTACAAGGGCTACCAGGTTCCCCCCGCCGAGCTCGAGAGCGTCCTGCTG
CAGCACCCCTCCATTTTCGATGCCGGAGTGGCCGGTGTCCCCGATCCCGTGGCTGGCGAGCTGCCAGGTG
CCGTCGTCGTGCTGGAGTCCGGCAAGAACATGACCGAGAAGGAAGTGATGGATTACGTGGCCTCGCAAGT
GTCCAACGCCAAGCGCCTGCGCGGCGGCGTGCGCTTCGTGGATGAGGTGCCCAAGGGCCTCACCGGAAAG
ATCGACGGTCGCGCTATCCGCGAGATCCTCAAGAAGCCCGTGGCCAAGATGTGAGCTTCGAGACCACTCA
TCGCCCAATCACTAGTGAATTCGCGGCCGCCTGCAGGTCGACCATATGGGAGAGCTCCCAACGCGTTGGA
TGCATAGCTTGAGTATTCTATAGTGTCACCTAAATAGCTTGGCGTAATCATGGTCATAGCTGTTTCCTGT
GTGAAATTGTTATCCGCTCACAATTCCACACAACATACGAGCCGGAAGCATAAAGTGTAAAGCCTGGGGT
GCCTAATGAGTGAGCTAACTCACATTAATTGCGTTGCGCTCACTGCCCGCTTTCCAGTCGGGAAACCTGT
CGTGCCAGCTGCATTAATGAATCGGCCAACGCGCGGGGAGAGGCGGTTTGCGTATTGGGCGCTCTTCCGC
TTCCTCGCTCACTGACTCGCTGCGCTCGGTCGTTCGGCTGCGGCGAGCGGTATCAGCTCACTCAAAGGCG
GTAATACGGTTATCCACAGAATCAGGGGATAACGCAGGAAAGAACATGTGAGCAAAAGGCCAGCAAAAGG
CCAGGAACCGTAAAAAGGCCGCGTTGCTGGCGTTTTTCCATAGGCTCCGCCCCCCTGACGAGCATCACAA
AAATCGACGCTCAAGTCAGAGGTGGCGAAACCCGACAGGACTATAAAGATACCAGGCGTTTCCCCCTGGA
AGCTCCCTCGTGCGCTCTCCTGTTCCGACCCTGCCGCTTACCGGATACCTGTCCGCCTTTCTCCCTTCGG
GAAGCGTGGCGCTTTCTCATAGCTCACGCTGTAGGTATCTCAGTTCGGTGTAGGTCGTTCGCTCCAAGCT
GGGCTGTGTGCACGAACCCCCCGTTCAGCCCGACCGCTGCGCCTTATCCGGTAACTATCGTCTTGAGTCC
AACCCGGTAAGACACGACTTATCGCCACTGGCAGCAGCCACTGGTAACAGGATTAGCAGAGCGAGGTATG
TAGGCGGTGCTACAGAGTTCTTGAAGTGGTGGCCTAACTACGGCTACACTAGAAGAACAGTATTTGGTAT
CTGCGCTCTGCTGAAGCCAGTTACCTTCGGAAAAAGAGTTGGTAGCTCTTGATCCGGCAAACAAACCACC
GCTGGTAGCGGTGGTTTTTTTGTTTGCAAGCAGCAGATTACGCGCAGAAAAAAAGGATCTCAAGAAGATC
CTTTGATCTTTTCTACGGGGTCTGACGCTCAGTGGAACGAAAACTCACGTTAAGGGATTTTGGTCATGAG
ATTATCAAAAAGGATCTTCACCTAGATCCTTTTAAATTAAAAATGAAGTTTTAAATCAATCTAAAGTATA
TATGAGTAAACTTGGTCTGACAGTTACCAATGCTTAATCAGTGAGGCACCTATCTCAGCGATCTGTCTAT
TTCGTTCATCCATAGTTGCCTGACTCCCCGTCGTGTAGATAACTACGATACGGGAGGGCTTACCATCTGG
CCCCAGTGCTGCAATGATACCGCGCGACCCACGCTCACCGGCTCCAGATTTATCAGCAATAAACCAGCCA
GCCGGAAGGGCCGAGCGCAGAAGTGGTCCTGCAACTTTATCCGCCTCCATCCAGTCTATTAATTGTTGCC
GGGAAGCTAGAGTAAGTAGTTCGCCAGTTAATAGTTTGCGCAACGTTGTTGCCATTGCTACAGGCATCGT
GGTGTCACGCTCGTCGTTTGGTATGGCTTCATTCAGCTCCGGTTCCCAACGATCAAGGCGAGTTACATGA
TCCCCCATGTTGTGCAAAAAAGCGGTTAGCTCCTTCGGTCCTCCGATCGTTGTCAGAAGTAAGTTGGCCG
CAGTGTTATCACTCATGGTTATGGCAGCACTGCATAATTCTCTTACTGTCATGCCATCCGTAAGATGCTT
TTCTGTGACTGGTGAGTACTCAACCAAGTCATTCTGAGAATAGTGTATGCGGCGACCGAGTTGCTCTTGC
CCGGCGTCAATACGGGATAATACCGCGCCACATAGCAGAACTTTAAAAGTGCTCATCATTGGAAAACGTT
CTTCGGGGCGAAAACTCTCAAGGATCTTACCGCTGTTGAGATCCAGTTCGATGTAACCCACTCGTGCACC
CAACTGATCTTCAGCATCTTTTACTTTCACCAGCGTTTCTGGGTGAGCAAAAACAGGAAGGCAAAATGCC
GCAAAAAAGGGAATAAGGGCGACACGGAAATGTTGAATACTCATACTCTTCCTTTTTCAATATTATTGAA
GCATTTATCAGGGTTATTGTCTCATGAGCGGATACATATTTGAATGTATTTAGAAAAATAAACAAATAGG
GGTTCCGCGCACATTTCCCCGAAAAGTGCCACCTGATGCGGTGTGAAATACCGCACAGATGCGTAAGGAG
AAAATACCGCATCAGGAAATTGTAAGCGTTAATATTTTGTTAAAATTCGCGTTAAATTTTTGTTAAATCA
GCTCATTTTTTAACCAATAGGCCGAAATCGGCAAAATCCCTTATAAATCAAAAGAATAGACCGAGATAGG
GT
[37 nt withheld, positions 3783-3819]
AAAGAACGTGGACTCCAACGTCAAAGGGCGAAAAACCGTCTATCAGGGCGCTGGCCCACTACGTGAACCA
TCACCCT
[91 nt withheld, positions 3897-3987]
G
[124 nt withheld, positions 3989-4112]
CCATTCGCCATTCAGGCTGCGCAACTGTTGGGAAGGGCGATCGGTGCGGGCCTCTTCGCTATTACGCCAG
CTGGCGAAAGGGGGATGTGCTGCAAGGCGATTAAGTTGGGTAACGCCAGGGTTTTCCCAGTCACGACGTT
GTAAAACGACGGCCAGTGAATTGTAATACGACTCACTATAGGGCGAATTGGGCCCGACGTCGCATGCTCC
CGGCCGCCATGGCGGCCGCGGGAATTCGATTGGGCGATGAGTGGTCTCGAATGGAGAACATGGAGAACGA
CGAGAACATTGTGGTGGGACCCAAGCCGTTCTACCCGATCGAGGAGGGTTCCGCTGGCACCCAGCTGCGC
AAGTACATGGAGCGCTACGCTAAGCTGGGTGCTATCGCCTTCACCAACGCCGTGACCGGTGTGGATTACT
CCTACGCCGAGTACCTGGAGAAGTCCTGCTGCCTCGGAAAGGCCCTGCAGAACTACGGTCTGGTCGTGGA
TGGCCGCATTGCCCTCTGCTCGGAGAACTGCGAGGAGTTCTTCATTCCCGTGATCGCTGGTCTGTTCATC
GGAGTCGGCGTTGCCCCAACCAACGAGATCTAC
Features (pLannotate 1.2.2; 14 found; start..end, strand, type, name):
   1343..1405    -  CDS            VESPI_VESMG (fragment): Experimental evidence at protein level: Swiss-Prot protein existence level 1. Shows contractile activity on isolated ileum smooth muscle. From Vespa magnifica (Hornet).
   1417..1435    -  promoter       SP6 promoter: promoter for bacteriophage SP6 RNA polymerase
   1477..1493    -  protein_bind   lac operator: The lac repressor binds to the lac operator to inhibit transcription in E. coli. This inhibition can be relieved by adding lactose or isopropyl-β-D-thiogalactopyranoside (IPTG). lac repressor encoded by lacI
   1501..1531    -  promoter       lac promoter: promoter for the E. coli lac operon
   1546..1567    -  protein_bind   CAP binding site: CAP binding activates transcription in the presence of cAMP. E. coli catabolite activator protein
   1580..1672    -  CDS            lacI (fragment): lac repressor; lacI; The lac repressor binds to the lac operator to inhibit transcription in E. coli. This inhibition can be relieved by adding lactose or isopropyl-β-D-thiogalactopyranoside (IPTG).
   1855..2443    -  rep_origin     ori: high-copy-number ColE1/pMB1/pBR322/pUC origin of replication
   2614..3474    -  CDS            AmpR: β-lactamase; bla; confers resistance to ampicillin, carbenicillin, and related antibiotics
   3475..3579    -  promoter       AmpR promoter: bla
   3606..3656    +  misc_feature   bom (fragment): basis of mobility region from pBR322
   3657..4112    -  rep_origin     f1 ori (sequence partly withheld): f1 bacteriophage origin of replication; arrow indicates direction of (+) strand synthesis
   4116..4273    -  CDS            lacZα (fragment): LacZα fragment of β-galactosidase; lacZ fragment
   4276..4294    +  promoter       T7 promoter: promoter for bacteriophage T7 RNA polymerase
   4373..1311    +  CDS            LUCI_LUCCR (across the origin): Experimental evidence at protein level: Swiss-Prot protein existence level 1. Produces green light with a wavelength of 544 nm. From Luciola cruciata (Japanese firefly) (Genji firefly).
