[The description below was written by a language model from this plasmid's Addgene catalogue record and pLannotate feature annotations shown in this document.]
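Description:
pRedF is a GoldenBraid "part" plasmid: a domesticated coding sequence stored in the pUPD entry vector for modular synthetic-biology assembly, not an expression construct in its own right. The 4.7 kb plasmid is maintained in E. coli at high copy from a ColE1/pUC-type origin and is selected with ampicillin through the β-lactamase gene and its native promoter. The backbone also carries an f1 phage origin and remnants of a lacZα/lac promoter-operator region, which is typical of cloning vectors in which the insert replaces or interrupts a blue/white screening cassette. T7 and SP6 phage promoters flank the cloning site. A short hit to a hornet peptide just downstream of the insert is most likely a spurious annotation match.

The insert, about 1.7 kb, is a synthetic coding sequence for a red-emitting firefly luciferase, the S286Y mutant of the Luciola cruciata (Japanese firefly) enzyme. The feature table identifies it by similarity to the wild-type, green-emitting protein, and the annotation spans the numbering origin of the circular sequence. The part was cloned through BsmBI sites that were destroyed in the process, and the depositor notes that it can be released with BsaI, the type IIS enzyme that produces the defined overhangs used to join GoldenBraid parts in a fixed order. No eukaryotic promoter or terminator accompanies the CDS, so these must be supplied by other parts when a transcriptional unit is assembled.

The associated publication describes multiplexed hextuple luciferase assays that examine several cellular pathways at once, so this spectrally shifted luciferase presumably serves as one of the reporter building blocks.
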