Addgene plasmid #118057: pRedF
Purpose: GBPart - RedF Luciferase CDS
Depositing lab: Koen Venken. Depositing organization: Baylor College of Medicine. Publication: Examining multiple cellular pathways at once using multiplex hextuple luciferase assaying. Sarrion-Perdigones A, Chang L, Gonzalez Y, Gallego-Flores T, Young DW, Venken KJT. Nat Commun. 2019 Dec 13;10(1):5710. doi: 10.1038/s41467-019-13651-y. PubMed 31836712.
Backbone
  Vector backbone: pUPD
  Backbone manufacturer: Diego Orzaez Lab
  Backbone size w/o insert (bp): 3057
  Total vector size (bp): 4705
  Modifications to backbone: Ampicillin Resistance
  Vector type: Synthetic Biology ; Domestication of DNA parts for GoldenBraid asembly
Growth in bacteria
  Bacterial resistance: Ampicillin, 100 μg/mL
  Growth temperature: 37°C
  Growth strain: DH5alpha
  Copy number: High Copy
Gene/Insert
  Gene/Insert name: Red Firefly Luciferase CDS (alt name: Red mutant S286Y luciferase from Luciola curciata)
  Species: Synthetic; Luciola curciata
  Insert size (bp): 1684
  Mutation: Red mutant S286Y
  Cloning method: Restriction Enzyme; 5′ cloning site BsmBI (destroyed during cloning); 3′ cloning site BsmBI (destroyed during cloning)
  Sequencing primers: 5′ taatacgactcactatagg; 3′ gtcatagctgtttcctg
Terms and licenses: Academic/Nonprofit Terms; Industry Terms: Not Available to Industry
Depositor comments: Insert can be released with BsaI
How to cite: pRedF was a gift from Koen Venken (Addgene plasmid # 118057 ; http://n2t.net/addgene:118057 ; RRID:Addgene_118057)
